Addgene plasmid #141114: pmiR-report-MYB-WT
Purpose: Reporter plasmid of WT MYB in mammalian cells.
Depositing lab: Jianjun Chen. Depositing organization: University of Cincinnati. Publication: METTL14 Inhibits Hematopoietic Stem/Progenitor Differentiation and Promotes Leukemogenesis via mRNA m(6)A Modification. Weng H, Huang H, Wu H, Qin X, Zhao BS, Dong L, Shi H, Skibbe J, Shen C, Hu C, Sheng Y, Wang Y, Wunderlich M, Zhang B, Dore LC, Su R, Deng X, Ferchen K, Li C, Sun M, Lu Z, Jiang X, Marcucci G, Mulloy JC, Yang J, Qian Z, Wei M, He C, Chen J. Cell Stem Cell. 2018 Feb 1;22(2):191-205.e9. doi: 10.1016/j.stem.2017.11.016. Epub 2017 Dec 28. PubMed 29290617.
Backbone
  Vector backbone: pmiR-report
  Vector type: Mammalian Expression, Luciferase
Growth in bacteria
  Bacterial resistance: Ampicillin, 100 μg/mL
  Growth temperature: 37°C
  Growth strain: NEB Stable
  Copy number: Unknown
Gene/Insert
  Gene/Insert name: CMYB
  Species: H. sapiens (human)
  Entrez Gene: MYB (a.k.a. Cmyb, c-myb, c-myb_CDS, efg)
Terms and licenses: Academic/Nonprofit Terms; Industry Terms: Not Available to Industry
How to cite: pmiR-report-MYB-WT was a gift from Jianjun Chen (Addgene plasmid # 141114 ; http://n2t.net/addgene:141114 ; RRID:Addgene_141114)
