[The description below was written by a language model from this plasmid's Addgene catalogue record and pLannotate feature annotations shown in this document.]
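Description:
pmiR-report-MYB-WT is a mammalian firefly luciferase reporter built on the pmiR-report backbone, carrying a wild-type segment of the human MYB (c-MYB) gene. It is propagated in E. coli through a high-copy ColE1/pUC-type origin with ampicillin selection (AmpR under its own bla promoter). For mammalian cells it also carries a separate puromycin resistance cassette, in which the SV40 enhancer/early promoter drives puromycin N-acetyltransferase followed by an SV40 polyadenylation signal. This allows selection of transfected cells.

The reporter unit consists of the CMV immediate-early enhancer and promoter driving firefly luciferase. A roughly 330-nt stretch annotated as a fragment of the human MYB coding sequence sits immediately downstream of the luciferase open reading frame and upstream of a synthetic poly(A) signal. In this position the MYB sequence is transcribed as part of the luciferase mRNA, so elements within it that affect transcript stability or translation should alter luciferase output. The record does not state whether the fragment is read in frame with luciferase or lies after its stop codon, nor exactly which MYB region was cloned.

The stated purpose is simply a reporter of wild-type MYB in mammalian cells. The associated publication concerns METTL14 and mRNA m6A modification in haematopoiesis and leukaemia, which suggests use in testing m6A-dependent regulation of MYB, and the "WT" label implies comparison with a mutated counterpart, though neither point is spelled out in the record. The remaining annotations (lac promoter/operator, lacZα, lacI, rop and bom fragments, SP6 and T7 promoters) are backbone remnants with no evident role in the reporter.
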