Features (pLannotate 1.2.2; 23 found; start..end, strand, type, name):
     47..350     +  enhancer       CMV enhancer: human cytomegalovirus immediate early enhancer
    351..554     +  promoter       CMV promoter: human cytomegalovirus (CMV) immediate early promoter
    579..2228    +  CDS            luciferase: firefly luciferase; luc
   2236..2568    +  CDS            MYB (fragment): MYB_HUMAN - Experimental evidence at protein level: Swiss-Prot protein existence level 1. Transcriptional activator; DNA-binding protein that specifically recognize the sequence 5'-YAAC[GT]G-3'. Plays an important role in the control of proliferation and differentiation of hematopoietic progenitor cells. From Homo sapiens (Human).
   2684..2718    +  polyA_signal   poly(A) signal (fragment): synthetic polyadenylation signal
   2737..2891    +  CDS            lacZα (fragment): LacZα fragment of β-galactosidase; lacZ fragment
   2897..2996    -  misc_feature   bom (fragment): basis of mobility region from pBR322
   3098..3133    -  CDS            rop (fragment): Rop protein, which maintains plasmids at low copy number; rop
   3144..3460    +  promoter       SV40 promoter: SV40 enhancer and early promoter
   3466..3486    -  misc_feature   MCS (fragment): pUC18/19 multiple cloning site
   3557..4156    +  CDS            PuroR: puromycin N-acetyltransferase; pac from Streptomyces alboniger; confers resistance to puromycin
   4206..4271    +  CDS            dmpM (fragment): DMPM_STRAD - Protein inferred from homology: Swiss-Prot protein existence level 3. From Streptomyces alboniger.
   4280..4363    +  CDS            large T antigen (fragment): large T antigen from SV40 (simian virus 40)
   4386..4467    +  polyA_signal   SV40 poly(A) signal: SV40 polyadenylation signal
   4555..4659    +  promoter       AmpR promoter: bla
   4660..5520    +  CDS            AmpR: β-lactamase; bla; confers resistance to ampicillin, carbenicillin, and related antibiotics
   5691..6279    +  rep_origin     ori: high-copy-number ColE1/pMB1/pBR322/pUC origin of replication
   6462..6554    +  CDS            lacI (fragment): lac repressor; lacI; The lac repressor binds to the lac operator to inhibit transcription in E. coli. This inhibition can be relieved by adding lactose or isopropyl-β-D-thiogalactopyranoside (IPTG).
   6567..6588    +  protein_bind   CAP binding site: CAP binding activates transcription in the presence of cAMP. E. coli catabolite activator protein
   6603..6633    +  promoter       lac promoter: promoter for the E. coli lac operon
   6641..6657    +  protein_bind   lac operator: The lac repressor binds to the lac operator to inhibit transcription in E. coli. This inhibition can be relieved by adding lactose or isopropyl-β-D-thiogalactopyranoside (IPTG). lac repressor encoded by lacI
   6701..6719    +  promoter       SP6 promoter: promoter for bacteriophage SP6 RNA polymerase
   6731..6749    +  promoter       T7 promoter: promoter for bacteriophage T7 RNA polymerase
>Addgene plasmid #141114 | pmiR-report-MYB-WT | addgene full sequence | sequence record 302048 | Addgene NGS Result
AATCAATTACGGGGTCATTAGTTCATAGCCCATATATGGAGTTCCGCGTTACATAACTTACGGTAAATGG
CCCGCCTGGCTGACCGCCCAACGACCCCCGCCCATTGACGTCAATAATGACGTATGTTCCCATAGTAACG
CCAATAGGGACTTTCCATTGACGTCAATGGGTGGAGTATTTACGGTAAACTGCCCACTTGGCAGTACATC
AAGTGTATCATATGCCAAGTACGCCCCCTATTGACGTCAATGACGGTAAATGGCCCGCCTGGCATTATGC
CCAGTACATGACCTTATGGGACTTTCCTACTTGGCAGTACATCTACGTATTAGTCATCGCTATTACCATG
GTGATGCGGTTTTGGCAGTACATCAATGGGCGTGGATAGCGGTTTGACTCACGGGGATTTCCAAGTCTCC
ACCCCATTGACGTCAATGGGAGTTTGTTTTGGCACCAAAATCAACGGGACTTTCCAAAATGTCGTAACAA
CTCCGCCCCATTGACGCAAATGGGCGGTAGGCGTGTACGGTGGGAGGTCTATATAAGCAGAGCTGGTTTA
GTGAACCGTGGATCCACCATGGAAGACGCCAAAAACATAAAGAAAGGCCCGGCGCCATTCTATCCTCTAG
AGGATGGAACCGCTGGAGAGCAACTGCATAAGGCTATGAAGAGATACGCCCTGGTTCCTGGAACAATTGC
TTTTACAGATGCACATATCGAGGTGAACATCACGTACGCGGAATACTTCGAAATGTCCGTTCGGTTGGCA
GAAGCTATGAAACGATATGGGCTGAATACAAATCACAGAATCGTCGTATGCAGTGAAAACTCTCTTCAAT
TCTTTATGCCGGTGTTGGGCGCGTTATTTATCGGAGTTGCAGTTGCGCCCGCGAACGACATTTATAATGA
ACGTGAATTGCTCAACAGTATGAACATTTCGCAGCCTACCGTAGTGTTTGTTTCCAAAAAGGGGTTGCAA
AAAATTTTGAACGTGCAAAAAAAATTACCAATAATCCAGAAAATTATTATCATGGATTCTAAAACGGATT
ACCAGGGATTTCAGTCGATGTACACGTTCGTCACATCTCATCTACCTCCCGGTTTTAATGAATACGATTT
TGTACCAGAGTCCTTTGATCGTGACAAAACAATTGCACTGATAATGAATTCCTCTGGATCTACTGGGTTA
CCTAAGGGTGTGGCCCTTCCGCATAGAACTGCCTGCGTCAGATTCTCGCATGCCAGAGATCCTATTTTTG
GCAATCAAATCGTTCCGGATACTGCGATTTTAAGTGTTGTCCCATTCCATCACGGTTTTGGAATGTTTAC
TACACTCGGATATTTGATATGTGGATTTCGAGTCGTCTTAATGTATAGATTTGAAGAAGAGCTGTTTTTA
CGATCCCTTCAGGATTACAAAATTCAAAGTGCGTTGCTAGTACCAACCCTATTTTCATTCTTCGCCAAAA
GCACTCTGATTGACAAATACGATTTATCTAATTTACACGAAATTGCTTCTGGGGGCGCACCTCTTTCGAA
AGAAGTCGGGGAAGCGGTTGCAAAACGCTTCCATCTTCCAGGGATACGACAAGGATATGGGCTCACTGAG
ACTACATCAGCTATTCTGATTACACCCGAGGGGGATGATAAACCGGGCGCGGTCGGTAAAGTTGTTCCAT
TTTTTGAAGCGAAGGTTGTGGATCTGGATACCGGGAAAACGCTGGGCGTTAATCAGAGAGGCGAATTATG
TGTCAGAGGACCTATGATTATGTCCGGTTATGTAAACAATCCGGAAGCGACCAACGCCTTGATTGACAAG
GATGGATGGCTACATTCTGGAGACATAGCTTACTGGGACGAAGACGAACACTTCTTCATAGTTGACCGCT
TGAAGTCTTTAATTAAATACAAAGGATATCAGGTGGCCCCCGCTGAATTGGAATCGATATTGTTACAACA
CCCCAACATCTTCGACGCGGGCGTGGCAGGTCTTCCCGACGATGACGCCGGTGAACTTCCCGCCGCCGTT
GTTGTTTTGGAGCACGGAAAGACGATGACGGAAAAAGAGATCGTGGATTACGTCGCCAGTCAAGTAACAA
CCGCGAAAAAGTTGCGCGGAGGAGTTGTGTTTGTGGACGAAGTACCGAAAGGTCTTACCGGAAAACTCGA
CGCAAGAAAAATCAGAGAGATCCTCATAAAGGCCAAGAAGGGCGGAAAGTCCAAATTGCTCGAGGGTGGA
ATCTCCAACTGATAAATCAGGAAACTTCTTCTGCTCACACCACTGGGAAGGGGACAGTCTGAATACCCAA
CTGTTCACGCAGACCTCGCCTGTGGCAGATGCACCGAATATTCTTACAAGCTCCGTTTTAATGGCACCAG
CATCAGAAGATGAAGACAATGTTCTCAAAGCATTTACAGTACCTAAAAACAGGTCCCTGGCGAGCCCCTT
GCAGCCTTGTAGCAGTACCTGGGAACCTGCATCCTGTGGAAAGATGGAGGAGCAGATGACATCTTCCAGT
CAAGCTCGTAAATACGTGAATGCATTCTCAGCCCGGACGCTGGTCATGTGAGACATTTCCAGCTCGAGTG
ATGAAAGCTGCGCACTAGTGAGGGAGCTCATAGGCCGGCATAGACGCGTGCGTGATATCATAGGTTTAAA
CAGTTAAGCTTAATAAAGGATCTTTTATTTTCATTGGATCTGTGTGTTGGTTTTTTGTATGCGGCCGCTA
GCTTGGCACTGGCCGTCGTTTTACAACGTCGTGACTGGGAAAACCCTGGCGTTACCCAACTTAATCGCCT
TGCAGCACATCCCCCTTTCGCCAGCTGGCGTAATAGCGAAGAGGCCCGCACCGATCGCCCTTCCCAACAG
TTGCGCAGCCTGAATGGCGAATGGCGCCTGATGCGGTATTTTCTCCTTACGCATCTGTGCGGTATTTCAC
ACCGCATATGGTGCACTCTCAGTACAATCTGCTCTGATGCCGCATAGTTAAGCCAGCCCCGACACCCGCC
AACACCCGCTGACGCGCCCTGACGGGCTTGTCTGCTCCCGGCATCCGCTTACAGACAAGCTGTGACCGTC
TCCGGGAGCTGCATGTGTCAGAGGTTTTCACCGTCATCACCGAAACGCGCGAGACGAAAGATTGGTGTGG
AAAGTCCCCAGGCTCCCCAGCAGGCAGAAGTATGCAAAGCATGCATCTCAATTAGTCAGCAACCAGGTGT
GGAAAGTCCCCAGGCTCCCCAGCAGGCAGAAGTATGCAAAGCATGCATCTCAATTAGTCAGCAACCATAG
TCCCGCCCCTAACTCCGCCCATCCCGCCCCTAACTCCGCCCAGTTCCGCCCATTCTCCGCCCCATGGCTG
ACTAATTTTTTTTATTTATGCAGAGGCCGAGGCCGCCTCGGCCTCTGAGCTATTCCAGAAGTAGTGAGGA
GGCTTTTTTGGAGGCCTAGGCTTTTGCAAAAAGCTAGCTTGCATGCCTGCAGGTCGGCCGCCACGACCGG
TGCCGCCACCATCCCCTGACCCACGCCCCTGACCCCTCACAAGGAGACGACCTTCCATGACCGAGTACAA
GCCCACGGTGCGCCTCGCCACCCGCGACGACGTCCCCCGGGCCGTACGCACCCTCGCCGCCGCGTTCGCC
GACTACCCCGCCACGCGCCACACCGTCGACCCGGACCGCCACATCGAGCGGGTCACCGAGCTGCAAGAAC
TCTTCCTCACGCGCGTCGGGCTCGACATCGGCAAGGTGTGGGTCGCGGACGACGGCGCCGCGGTGGCGGT
CTGGACCACGCCGGAGAGCGTCGAAGCGGGGGCGGTGTTCGCCGAGATCGGCCCGCGCATGGCCGAGTTG
AGCGGTTCCCGGCTGGCCGCGCAGCAACAGATGGAAGGCCTCCTGGCGCCGCACCGGCCCAAGGAGCCCG
CGTGGTTCCTGGCCACCGTCGGCGTCTCGCCCGACCACCAGGGCAAGGGTCTGGGCAGCGCCGTCGTGCT
CCCCGGAGTGGAGGCGGCCGAGCGCGCCGGGGTGCCCGCCTTCCTGGAGACCTCCGCGCCCCGCAACCTC
CCCTTCTACGAGCGGCTCGGCTTCACCGTCACCGCCGACGTCGAGGTGCCCGAAGGACCGCGCACCTGGT
GCATGACCCGCAAGCCCGGTGCCTGACGCCCGCCCCACGACCCGCAGCGCCCGACCGAAAGGAGCGCACG
ACCCCATGGCTCCGACCGAAGCCACCCGGGGCGGCCCCGCCGACCCCGCACCCGCCCCCGAGGCCCACCG
ACTCTAGAGGATCATAATCAGCCATACCACATTTGTAGAGGTTTTACTTGCTTTAAAAAACCTCCCACAC
CTCCCCCTGAACCTGAAACATAAAATGAATGCAATTGTTGTTGTTAACTTGTTTATTGCAGCTTATAATG
GTTACAAATAAAGCAATAGCATCACAAATTTCACAAATAAAGCATTTTTTTCACTGCAATCTCGTGATAC
GCCTATTTTTATAGGTTAATGTCATGATAATAATGGTTTCTTAGACGTCAGGTGGCACTTTTCGGGGAAA
TGTGCGCGGAACCCCTATTTGTTTATTTTTCTAAATACATTCAAATATGTATCCGCTCATGAGACAATAA
CCCTGATAAATGCTTCAATAATATTGAAAAAGGAAGAGTATGAGTATTCAACATTTCCGTGTCGCCCTTA
TTCCCTTTTTTGCGGCATTTTGCCTTCCTGTTTTTGCTCACCCAGAAACGCTGGTGAAAGTAAAAGATGC
TGAAGATCAGTTGGGTGCACGAGTGGGTTACATCGAACTGGATCTCAACAGCGGTAAGATCCTTGAGAGT
TTTCGCCCCGAAGAACGTTTTCCAATGATGAGCACTTTTAAAGTTCTGCTATGTGGCGCGGTATTATCCC
GTATTGACGCCGGGCAAGAGCAACTCGGTCGCCGCATACACTATTCTCAGAATGACTTGGTTGAGTACTC
ACCAGTCACAGAAAAGCATCTTACGGATGGCATGACAGTAAGAGAATTATGCAGTGCTGCCATAACCATG
AGTGATAACACTGCGGCCAACTTACTTCTGACAACGATCGGAGGACCGAAGGAGCTAACCGCTTTTTTGC
ACAACATGGGGGATCATGTAACTCGCCTTGATCGTTGGGAACCGGAGCTGAATGAAGCCATACCAAACGA
CGAGCGTGACACCACGATGCCTGTAGCAATGGCAACAACGTTGCGCAAACTATTAACTGGCGAACTACTT
ACTCTAGCTTCCCGGCAACAATTAATAGACTGGATGGAGGCGGATAAAGTTGCAGGACCACTTCTGCGCT
CGGCCCTTCCGGCTGGCTGGTTTATTGCTGATAAATCTGGAGCCGGTGAGCGTGGGTCTCGCGGTATCAT
TGCAGCACTGGGGCCAGATGGTAAGCCCTCCCGTATCGTAGTTATCTACACGACGGGGAGTCAGGCAACT
ATGGATGAACGAAATAGACAGATCGCTGAGATAGGTGCCTCACTGATTAAGCATTGGTAACTGTCAGACC
AAGTTTACTCATATATACTTTAGATTGATTTAAAACTTCATTTTTAATTTAAAAGGATCTAGGTGAAGAT
CCTTTTTGATAATCTCATGACCAAAATCCCTTAACGTGAGTTTTCGTTCCACTGAGCGTCAGACCCCGTA
GAAAAGATCAAAGGATCTTCTTGAGATCCTTTTTTTCTGCGCGTAATCTGCTGCTTGCAAACAAAAAAAC
CACCGCTACCAGCGGTGGTTTTTTTGCCGGATCAAGAGCTACCAACTCTTTTTCCGAAGGTAACTGGCTT
CAGCAGAGCGCAGATACCAAATACTGTTCTTCTAGTGTAGCCGTAGTTAGGCCACCACTTCAAGAACTCT
GTAGCACCGCCTACATACCTCGCTCTGCTAATCCTGTTACCAGTGGCTGCTGCCAGTGGCGATAAGTCGT
GTCTTACCGGGTTGGACTCAAGACGATAGTTACCGGATAAGGCGCAGCGGTCGGGCTGAACGGGGGGTTC
GTGCACACAGCCCAGCTTGGAGCGAACGACCTACACCGAACTGAGATACCTACAGCGTGAGCTATGAGAA
AGCGCCACGCTTCCCGAAGGGAGAAAGGCGGACAGGTATCCGGTAAGCGGCAGGGTCGGAACAGGAGAGC
GCACGAGGGAGCTTCCAGGGGGAAACGCCTGGTATCTTTATAGTCCTGTCGGGTTTCGCCACCTCTGACT
TGAGCGTCGATTTTTGTGATGCTCGTCAGGGGGGCGGAGCCTATGGAAAAACGCCAGCAACGCGGCCTTT
TTACGGTTCCTGGCCTTTTGCTGGCCTTTTGCTCACATGTTCTTTCCTGCGTTATCCCCTGATTCTGTGG
ATAACCGTATTACCGCCTTTGAGTGAGCTGATACCGCTCGCCGCAGCCGAACGACCGAGCGCAGCGAGTC
AGTGAGCGAGGAAGCGGAAGAGCGCCCAATACGCAAACCGCCTCTCCCCGCGCGTTGGCCGATTCATTAA
TGCAGCTGGCACGACAGGTTTCCCGACTGGAAAGCGGGCAGTGAGCGCAACGCAATTAATGTGAGTTAGC
TCACTCATTAGGCACCCCAGGCTTTACACTTTATGCTTCCGGCTCGTATGTTGTGTGGAATTGTGAGCGG
ATAACAATTTCACACAGGAAACAGCTATGACATGATTACGAATTGCAACGATTTAGGTGACACTATAGAA
GAGAAGGAATTAATACGACTCACTATAGGGAGAGAGAGAGAATTACCCTCACTAAAGGGAGGAGAAGCAT
GAATTCAAGGTACCAGATCTTAGTTATTAATAGT
